Addgene plasmid #106132: pCfB6574
Purpose: (Empty Backbone) EasyCloneYALI system-based yeast integrative vector carrying loxP-flanked hygromycin-resistance marker, integration into Yarrowia lipolytica chromosomal location IntE_1, USER site for cloning, amp resistance
Depositing lab: Irina Borodina. Depositing organization: Danmarks Tekniske Universitet. Publication: EasyCloneYALI: CRISPR/Cas9-Based Synthetic Toolbox for Engineering of the Yeast Yarrowia lipolytica. Holkenbrink C, Dam MI, Kildegaard KR, Beder J, Dahlin J, Domenech Belda D, Borodina I. Biotechnol J. 2018 Jan 29. doi: 10.1002/biot.201700543. PubMed 29377615.
Backbone
  Vector backbone: Unknown
  Vector type: Yeast Expression
  Selectable markers: Hygromycin
Growth in bacteria
  Bacterial resistance: Ampicillin, 100 μg/mL
  Growth temperature: 37°C
  Growth strain: DH5alpha
  Copy number: High Copy
Gene/Insert
  Gene/Insert name: None
Terms and licenses: Academic/Nonprofit Terms; Industry Terms: Not Available to Industry
How to cite: pCfB6574 was a gift from Irina Borodina (Addgene plasmid # 106132 ; http://n2t.net/addgene:106132 ; RRID:Addgene_106132)
