[The description below was written by a language model from this plasmid's Addgene catalogue record, the feature table of its GenBank file and pLannotate feature annotations shown in this document.]
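Description:
pCfB6574 is an empty integrative backbone from the EasyCloneYALI toolbox, designed for stable insertion of expression cassettes into the Yarrowia lipolytica genome at the chromosomal site IntE_1. The roughly 7.7 kb circular plasmid is propagated in E. coli at high copy through a pUC-type origin and selected with ampicillin via the β-lactamase gene. It carries no yeast replication origin, so it persists in Yarrowia only by chromosomal integration. The original vector backbone is listed as unknown. Automated annotation of the bacterial portion also picks up minimal FRT sites and short fragments of rrnB terminators, KanR and lacZα, which appear to be backbone remnants rather than functional parts of the design.

The integrating segment is bounded by two 500 bp homology arms, IntE-1_up and IntE-1_down, that direct homologous recombination at the target locus. Between them sits a short USER cloning site flanked by two outward-facing terminators, TPex20 in reverse orientation and the Lip2 terminator in forward orientation. Genes with promoters can therefore be inserted in one or both directions and will acquire a terminator from the vector, which supplies no promoter or gene at this position. Downstream lies the selection cassette: a synthetic hygromycin phosphotransferase gene (HphSyn) driven by the Exp1 promoter and followed by a terminator region labelled both Ttef and Tcyc1 in the record. This cassette is flanked by loxP sites, so Cre recombinase can excise the marker after integration and hygromycin selection can be reused in later engineering rounds. The vector is typically used for metabolic engineering and strain construction in Y. lipolytica.
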