LOCUS       Exported 7711 bp ds-DNA circular SYN 20-DEC-2017
DEFINITION  synthetic circular DNA
ACCESSION   .
VERSION     .
KEYWORDS    pCfB6574 (pIntE_1-HphMx-TPex20-TLip2)
SOURCE      synthetic DNA construct
  ORGANISM  synthetic DNA construct
REFERENCE   1 (bases 1 to 7711)
  AUTHORS   .
  TITLE     Direct Submission
  JOURNAL   Exported Dec 20, 2017 from SnapGene 4.1.2 http://www.snapgene.com
FEATURES             Location/Qualifiers
     source          1..7711
                     /organism="synthetic DNA construct"
                     /mol_type="other DNA"
     misc_feature    14..513
                     /label=IntE-1_up
     terminator      complement(527..839)
                     /label=TPex20
     misc_feature    840..868
                     /label=USER cloning site
     terminator      869..1805
                     /label=T lip2
     misc_feature    1828..1861
                     /label=loxP
     promoter        1862..2863
                     /label=PrExp1
     CDS             2864..3892
                     /label=HphSyn
     terminator      3893..4305
                     /label=Ttef
                     /label=Tcyc1
     misc_feature    4306..4339
                     /label=loxP
     misc_feature    4365..4864
                     /label=IntE-1_down
     misc_feature    5322..6182
                     /label=AmpR
     misc_feature    complement(6283..6926)
                     /label=pUC ORI
ORIGIN
        1 gaatgcgtgc gatttgatat ggtgtaacaa tgataaacca aggcccattg attgagacgg
       61 agatattttc ggcgtgtcta gggtgtctac ttgtgcaccg gaacatggaa gatcgtgcgc
      121 tgttcacttg caacagaagg ctaacgagag aaactgggcc aacccgtcta tgctcttcat
      181 gctactcaat ctattcaaaa tacgccagtg ctccccttgc cttatacaca ggctcttcac
      241 tcacatcttg accatcttgg atgtgggtac tgtagctcct gggaaccagt cgtgcgggag
      301 catgagaacc acgtcgaaga agatggtgac ccaggaaagc aaaaacttgg gcacattctt
      361 gtagataccc tgacctgtcg tggtcgaaga taccgtcgaa aaccagctgt cccattgaca
      421 gaaaccctcc tcctgtatct agcagaacgc tggcaataga aaagccatta gtggactttc
      481 gcgtgtagtt cgacgcagca gaggatagtg cttacgtgca acgcttacgc aactaacatg
      541 aatgaatacg atatacatca aagactatga tacgcagtat tgcacactgt acgagtaagg
      601 gcactagcca ctgcactcaa gtgaaaccgt tgcccgggta cgagtatgag tatgtacagt
      661 atgtttagta ttgtacttgg acaatgcttg tatcgtacat tctcaagtgt caaacataaa
      721 tatccgttgc tatatcctcg caccaccacg tagctcgcta tatccctgtg ttgaatccat
      781 ccatcttgga ttgccaattg tgcacacaga accgggcact cacttcccca tccacacttc
      841 aacggaatgc gtgcgatcgc gtgcattcct tctgttcgga atcaacctca aggttaacgg
      901 ccacgatccc ctcgttgtta ctcttggtca gcccattgtc ggtaacgctg gctttgctaa
      961 ctgggtcgat aaactcttct ttggccagga gaaccccgat gtctccaagg tgtccaaaga
     1021 ccgaaagctc taccgaatca cccaccgagg agatatcgtc cctcaagtgc ccttctggga
     1081 cggttaccag cactgctctg gtgaggtctt tattgactgg cccctgatcc accctcctct
     1141 ctccaacgtt gtcatgtgcc agggccagag caataaacag tgctctgccg gtaacactct
     1201 gctccagcag gtcaatgtga ttggaaacca tctgcagtac ttcgtcaccg agggtgtctg
     1261 tggtatctaa gctatttatc actctttaca acttctacct caactatcta ctttaataaa
     1321 tgaatatcgt ttattctcta tgattactgt atatgcgttc ctctaagaca aatcgaaacc
     1381 agcatgcgat cgaatggcat acaaaagttt cttccgaagt tgatcaatgt cctgatagtc
     1441 aggcagcttg agaagattga cacaggtgga ggccgtaggg aaccgatcaa cctgtctacc
     1501 agcgttacga atggcaaatg acgggttcaa agccttgaat ccttgcaatg gtgccttgga
     1561 tactgatgtc acaaacttaa gaagcagccg cttgtcctct tcctcgaaac tctcaaacac
     1621 agtccagaag tcctttatag tttgatctgt atccagatag cctccgtaat tggtgtgtgt
     1681 cttcaaatcc cagacgtcca cattggcatg tcctccactg ataagcattt gaagttcatc
     1741 tgcgttgaac attgagaccc acgaagggtc aatgagctgg tatagaccgc ccaagaatgc
     1801 atctgagaac agctgaagct tcgtacgata acttcgtata atgtatgcta tacgaagtta
     1861 taaggagttt ggcgcccgtt ttttcgagcc ccacacgttt cggtgagtat gagcggcggc
     1921 agattcgagc gtttccggtt tccgcggctg gacgagagcc catgatgggg gctcccacca
     1981 ccagcaatca gggccctgat tacacaccca cctgtaatgt catgctgttc atcgtggtta
     2041 atgctgctgt gtgctgtgtg tgtgtgttgt ttggcgctca ttgttgcgtt atgcagcgta
     2101 caccacaata ttggaagctt attagccttt ctattttttc gtttgcaagg cttaacaaca
     2161 ttgctgtgga gagggatggg gatatggagg ccgctggagg gagtcggaga ggcgttttgg
     2221 agcggcttgg cctggcgccc agctcgcgaa acgcacctag gaccctttgg cacgccgaaa
     2281 tgtgccactt ttcagtctag taacgcctta cctacgtcat tccatgcatg catgtttgcg
     2341 ccttttttcc cttgcccttg atcgccacac agtacagtgc actgtacagt ggaggttttg
     2401 ggggggtctt agatgggagc taaaagcggc ctagcggtac actagtggga ttgtatggag
     2461 tggcatggag cctaggtgga gcctgacagg acgcacgacc ggctagcccg tgacagacga
     2521 tgggtggctc ctgttgtcca ccgcgtacaa atgtttgggc caaagtcttg tcagccttgc
     2581 ttgcgaacct aattcccaat tttgtcactt cgcaccccca ttgatcgagc cctaacccct
     2641 gcccatcagg caatccaatt aagctcgcat tgtctgcctt gtttagtttg gctcctgccc
     2701 gtttcggcgt ccacttgcac aaacacaaac aagcattata tataaggctc gtctctccct
     2761 cccaaccaca ctcacttttt tgcccgtctt cccttgctaa cacaaaagtc aagaacacaa
     2821 acaaccaccc caaccccctt acacacaaga catatctaca gcaatgggta aaaagcctga
     2881 actcaccgcg acgtctgtcg agaagtttct gatcgaaaag ttcgacagcg tctccgacct
     2941 gatgcagctc tcggagggcg aagaatctcg tgctttcagc ttcgatgtag gagggcgtgg
     3001 atatgtcctg cgggtaaata gctgcgccga tggtttctac aaagatcgtt atgtttatcg
     3061 gcactttgca tcggccgcgc tcccgattcc ggaagtgctt gacattgggg aattcagcga
     3121 gagcctgacc tattgcatct cccgccgtgc acagggtgtc acgttgcaag acctgcctga
     3181 aaccgaactg cccgctgttc tgcagccggt cgcggaggca atggatgcca ttgctgcggc
     3241 cgatcttagc cagacgagcg ggttcggccc attcggaccg caaggaatcg gtcaatacac
     3301 tacatggcgt gatttcatat gcgcgattgc tgatccccat gtgtatcact ggcaaactgt
     3361 gatggacgac accgtcagtg cgtccgtcgc gcaggctctc gatgagctga tgctttgggc
     3421 cgaggactgc cccgaagtcc ggcacctcgt gcacgcggat ttcggctcca acaatgtcct
     3481 gacggacaat ggccgcataa cagcggtcat tgactggagc gaggcgatgt tcggggattc
     3541 ccaatacgag gtcgccaaca tcttcttctg gaggccgtgg ttggcttgta tggagcagca
     3601 gacgcgctac ttcgagcgga ggcatccgga gcttgcagga tcgccgcggc tccgggcgta
     3661 tatgctccgc attggtcttg accaactcta tcagagcttg gttgacggca atttcgatga
     3721 tgcagcttgg gcgcagggtc gatgcgacgc aatcgtccga tccggagccg ggactgtcgg
     3781 gcgtacacaa atcgcccgca gaagcgcggc cgtctggacc gatggctgtg tagaagtact
     3841 cgccgatagt ggaaaccgac gccccagcac tcgtccgagg gcaaaggaat aaccccacgt
     3901 tgccggtctt gcctcctact acctgtccat caatgacgag gttctcaccc ctgcccaggt
     3961 cgaggctctt attactgagt ccaacaccgg tgttcttccc accaccaacc tcaagggctc
     4021 tcccaacgct gttgcctaca acggtgttgg catttaggca attaacagat agtttgccgg
     4081 tgataattct cttaacctcc cacactcctt tgacataacg atttatgtaa cgaaactgaa
     4141 atttgaccag atattgttgt aaatagaaaa tctggcttgt aggtggcaaa atgcggcgtc
     4201 tttgttcatc aattccctct gtgactactc gtcatccctt tatgttcgac tgtcgtattt
     4261 cttattttcc atacatatgc aagtgagatg cccgtgtccg aattcataac ttcgtataat
     4321 gtatgctata cgaagttatg tgatatcaga tccactagtg gcctccgagc gtcgacaagc
     4381 atacagccct cgggtggttg tgtcgaaata caacagccag tcctccacga tccagctcag
     4441 atagccctgg gtgttgagat agagacaagt cgagcgagat gttctcagtg gacttgagtt
     4501 tgatgttgtg aaagatggtt ggattgagag cacaactcca tagaacatag tagtctcagt
     4561 ccatgagcta ggagagaatc tccagtgctg atgtcatttg aagaagaaga ggaagaagaa
     4621 gacagataga tcaactcagc cccttccagt tgccgtacaa tgactcaacc aaatacgttc
     4681 aagcctgctt tcaagcctgc gtgctctttc tgtctcatta gttgaacgta gatcatctga
     4741 gagaacttgg cagaccgtgc aaacacaagg gcgagactga taggacactt gatctgatcc
     4801 aaaatttgac agaggaaaac tagttttgaa gttactgaac gtttcttctc caattgcttc
     4861 taacatcgcg tgcattcgcg gccgcattta aatccccact tcagaagttc ctatactttc
     4921 tagagaatag gaacttcact atagagtcga ataagggcga caccccataa ttagcccggg
     4981 cgaaaggccc agtctttcga ctgagccttt cgttttattt gatgcctggc agttccctac
     5041 tctcgcatgg ggagtcccca cactaccatc ggcgctacgg cgtttcactt ctgagttcgg
     5101 catggggtca ggtgggacca ccgcgctact gccgccaggc aaacaagggg tgttatgagc
     5161 catattcagg tataaatggg ctcgcgataa tgttcagaat tggttaattg gttgtaacac
     5221 tgacccctat ttgtttattt ttctaaatac attcaaatat gtatccgctc atgagacaat
     5281 aaccctgata aatgcttcaa taatattgaa aaaggaagaa tatgagtatt caacatttcc
     5341 gtgtcgccct tattcccttt tttgcggcat tttgccttcc tgtttttgct cacccagaaa
     5401 cgctggtgaa agtaaaagat gctgaagatc agttgggtgc acgagtgggt tacatcgaac
     5461 tggatctcaa cagcggtaag atccttgaga gttttcgccc cgaagaacgt tttccaatga
     5521 tgagcacttt taaagttctg ctatgtggcg cggtattatc ccgtattgac gccgggcaag
     5581 agcaactcgg tcgccgcata cactattctc agaatgactt ggttgagtac tcaccagtca
     5641 cagaaaagca tcttacggat ggcatgacag taagagaatt atgcagtgct gccataacca
     5701 tgagtgataa cactgcggcc aacttacttc tgacaacgat cggaggaccg aaggagctaa
     5761 ccgctttttt gcacaacatg ggggatcatg taactcgcct tgatcgttgg gaaccggagc
     5821 tgaatgaagc cataccaaac gacgagcgtg acaccacgat gcctgtagcg atggcaacaa
     5881 cgttgcgcaa actattaact ggcgaactac ttactctagc ttcccggcaa caattaatag
     5941 actggatgga ggcggataaa gttgcaggac cacttctgcg ctcggccctt ccggctggct
     6001 ggtttattgc tgataaatcc ggagccggtg agcgtggttc tcgcggtatc atcgcagcgc
     6061 tggggccaga tggtaagccc tcccgtatcg tagttatcta cacgacgggg agtcaggcaa
     6121 ctatggatga acgaaataga cagatcgctg agataggtgc ctcactgatt aagcattggt
     6181 aaaagcagag cattacgctg acttgacggg acggcgcaag ctcatgacca aaatccctta
     6241 acgtgagtta cgcgcgcgtc gttccactga gcgtcagacc ccgtagaaaa gatcaaagga
     6301 tcttcttgag atcctttttt tctgcgcgta atctgctgct tgcaaacaaa aaaaccaccg
     6361 ctaccagcgg tggtttgttt gccggatcaa gagctaccaa ctctttttcc gaaggtaact
     6421 ggcttcagca gagcgcagat accaaatact gttcttctag tgtagccgta gttagcccac
     6481 cacttcaaga actctgtagc accgcctaca tacctcgctc tgctaatcct gttaccagtg
     6541 gctgctgcca gtggcgataa gtcgtgtctt accgggttgg actcaagacg atagttaccg
     6601 gataaggcgc agcggtcggg ctgaacgggg ggttcgtgca cacagcccag cttggagcga
     6661 acgacctaca ccgaactgag atacctacag cgtgagctat gagaaagcgc cacgcttccc
     6721 gaagggagaa aggcggacag gtatccggta agcggcaggg tcggaacagg agagcgcacg
     6781 agggagcttc cagggggaaa cgcctggtat ctttatagtc ctgtcgggtt tcgccacctc
     6841 tgacttgagc gtcgattttt gtgatgctcg tcaggggggc ggagcctatg gaaaaacgcc
     6901 agcaacgcgg cctttttacg gttcctggcc ttttgctggc cttttgctca catgttcttt
     6961 cctgcgttat cccctgattc tgtggataac cgtattaccg cctttgagtg agctgatacc
     7021 gctcgccgca gccgaacgac cgagcgcagc gagtcagtga gcgaggaagc ggaaggcgag
     7081 agtagggaac tgccaggcat caaactaagc agaaggcccc tgacggatgg cctttttgcg
     7141 tttctacaaa ctctttctgt gttgtaaaac gacggccagt cttaagctcg ggccccctgg
     7201 gcggttctga taacgagtaa tcgttaatcc gcaaataacg taaaaacccg cttcggcggg
     7261 tttttttatg gggggagttt agggaaagag catttgtcag aatatttaag ggcgcctgtc
     7321 actttgcttg atatatgaga attatttaac cttataaatg agaaaaaagc aacgcacttt
     7381 aaataagata cgttgctttt tcgattgatg aacacctata attaaactat tcatctatta
     7441 tttatgattt tttgtatata caatatttct agtttgttaa agagaattaa gaaaataaat
     7501 ctcgaaaata ataaagggaa aatcagtttt tgatatcaaa attatacatg tcaacgataa
     7561 tacaaaatat aatacaaact ataagatgtt atcagtattt attatgcatt tagaataaat
     7621 tttgtgtcgc ccttattcga ctcactatag aagttcctat tctctagaaa gtataggaac
     7681 ttcacttcat tttatttaaa tttgcggccg c
//
