Features (pLannotate 1.2.2; 14 found; start..end, strand, type, name):
   1366..1800    -  CDS            HUL5 (fragment): HUL5_YEAST - Experimental evidence at protein level: Swiss-Prot protein existence level 1. Probable E3 ubiquitin-protein ligase which accepts ubiquitin from an E2 ubiquitin-conjugating enzyme in the form of a thioester and then directly transfers the ubiquitin to targeted substrates. Non essential. From Saccharomyces cerevisiae (strain ATCC 204508 / S288c) (Baker's yeast).
   1828..1861    -  protein_bind   loxP: Cre-mediated recombination occurs in the 8-bp core sequence (GCATACAT). Cre recombinase
   2870..3891    +  CDS            HygR (fragment): aminoglycoside phosphotransferase from E. coli; aph(4)-Ia; confers resistance to hygromycin
   4303..4336    -  protein_bind   loxP: Cre-mediated recombination occurs in the 8-bp core sequence (GCATACAT). Cre recombinase
   4901..4934    -  protein_bind   FRT (minimal): supports FLP-mediated excision but not integration (Turan and Bode, 2011) FLP recombinase from the Saccharomyces cerevisiae 2μ plasmid
   4978..5018    -  terminator     rrnB T1 terminator (fragment): transcription terminator T1 from the E. coli rrnB gene
   5020..5135    -  ncRNA          5S rRNA: Accession: RF00001 - 5S ribosomal RNA
   5166..5190    +  CDS            KanR (fragment): aminoglycoside phosphotransferase; aph(3')-Ia; confers resistance to kanamycin
   5220..5316    +  promoter       AmpR promoter (fragment): bla
   5319..6179    +  CDS            AmpR: β-lactamase; bla; confers resistance to ampicillin, carbenicillin, and related antibiotics
   6301..6889    +  rep_origin     ori: high-copy-number ColE1/pMB1/pBR322/pUC origin of replication
   7114..7131    +  terminator     rrnB T2 terminator (fragment): transcription terminator T2 from the E. coli rrnB gene
   7156..7175    -  CDS            lacZα (fragment): LacZα fragment of β-galactosidase; lacZ fragment
   7645..7678    +  protein_bind   FRT (minimal): supports FLP-mediated excision but not integration (Turan and Bode, 2011) FLP recombinase from the Saccharomyces cerevisiae 2μ plasmid
>Addgene plasmid #106132 | pCfB6574 | addgene full sequence | sequence record 206174 | Addgene NGS Result
GAATGCGTGCGATTTGATATGGTGTAACAATGATAAACCAAGGCCCATTGATTGAGACGGAGATATTTTC
GGCGTGTCTAGGGTGTCTACTTGTGCACCGGAACATGGAAGATCGTGCGCTGTTCACTTGCAACAGAAGG
CTAACGAGAGAAACTGGGCCAACCCGTCTATGCTCTTCATGCTACTCAATCTATTCAAAATACGCCAGTG
CTCCCCTTGCCTTATACACAGGCTCTTCACTCACATCTTGACCATCTTGGATGTGGGTACTGTAGCTCCT
GGGAACCAGTCGTGCGGGAGCATGAGAACCACGTCGAAGAAGATGGTGACCCAGGAAAGCAAAAACTTGG
GCACATTCTTGTAGATACCCTGACCTGTCGTGGTCGAAGATACCGTCGAAAACCAGCTGTCCCATTGACA
GAAACCCTCCTCCTGTATCTAGCAGAACGCTGGCAATAGAAAAGCCATTAGTGGACTTTCGCGTGTAGTT
CGACGCAGCAGAGGATAGTGCTTACGTGCAACGCTTACGCAACTAACATGAATGAATACGATATACATCA
AAGACTATGATACGCAGTATTGCACACTGTACGAGTAAGGGCACTAGCCACTGCACTCAAGTGAAACCGT
TGCCCGGGTACGAGTATGAGTATGTACAGTATGTTTAGTATTGTACTTGGACAATGCTTGTATCGTACAT
TCTCAAGTGTCAAACATAAATATCCGTTGCTATATCCTCGCACCACCACGTAGCTCGCTATATCCCTGTG
TTGAATCCATCCATCTTGGATTGCCAATTGTGCACACAGAACCGGGCACTCACTTCCCCATCCACACTTC
AACGGAATGCGTGCGATCGCGTGCATTCCTTCTGTTCGGAATCAACCTCAAGGTTAACGGCCACGATCCC
CTCGTTGTTACTCTTGGTCAGCCCATTGTCGGTAACGCTGGCTTTGCTAACTGGGTCGATAAACTCTTCT
TTGGCCAGGAGAACCCCGATGTCTCCAAGGTGTCCAAAGACCGAAAGCTCTACCGAATCACCCACCGAGG
AGATATCGTCCCTCAAGTGCCCTTCTGGGACGGTTACCAGCACTGCTCTGGTGAGGTCTTTATTGACTGG
CCCCTGATCCACCCTCCTCTCTCCAACGTTGTCATGTGCCAGGGCCAGAGCAATAAACAGTGCTCTGCCG
GTAACACTCTGCTCCAGCAGGTCAATGTGATTGGAAACCATCTGCAGTACTTCGTCACCGAGGGTGTCTG
TGGTATCTAAGCTATTTATCACTCTTTACAACTTCTACCTCAACTATCTACTTTAATAAATGAATATCGT
TTATTCTCTATGATTACTGTATATGCGTTCCTCTAAGACAAATCGAAACCAGCATGCGATCGAATGGCAT
ACAAAAGTTTCTTCCGAAGTTGATCAATGTCCTGATAGTCAGGCAGCTTGAGAAGATTGACACAGGTGGA
GGCCGTAGGGAACCGATCAACCTGTCTACCAGCGTTACGAATGGCAAATGACGGGTTCAAAGCCTTGAAT
CCTTGCAATGGTGCCTTGGATACTGATGTCACAAACTTAAGAAGCAGCCGCTTGTCCTCTTCCTCGAAAC
TCTCAAACACAGTCCAGAAGTCCTTTATAGTTTGATCTGTATCCAGATAGCCTCCGTAATTGGTGTGTGT
CTTCAAATCCCAGACGTCCACATTGGCATGTCCTCCACTGATAAGCATTTGAAGTTCATCTGCGTTGAAC
ATTGAGACCCACGAAGGGTCAATGAGCTGGTATAGACCGCCCAAGAATGCATCTGAGAACAGCTGAAGCT
TCGTACGATAACTTCGTATAATGTATGCTATACGAAGTTATAAGGAGTTTGGCGCCCGTTTTTTCGAGCC
CCACACGTTTCGGTGAGTATGAGCGGCGGCAGATTCGAGCGTTTCCGGTTTCCGCGGCTGGACGAGAGCC
CATGATGGGGGCTCCCACCACCAGCAATCAGGGCCCTGATTACACACCCACCTGTAATGTCATGCTGTTC
ATCGTGGTTAATGCTGCTGTGTGCTGTGTGTGTGTGTTGTTTGGCGCTCATTGTTGCGTTATGCAGCGTA
CACCACAATATTGGAAGCTTATTAGCCTTTCTATTTTTTCGTTTGCAAGGCTTAACAACATTGCTGTGGA
GAGGGATGGGGATATGGAGGCCGCTGGAGGGAGTCGGAGAGGCGTTTTGGAGCGGCTTGGCCTGGCGCCC
AGCTCGCGAAACGCACCTAGGACCCTTTGGCACGCCGAAATGTGCCACTTTTCAGTCTAGTAACGCCTTA
CCTACGTCATTCCATGCATGCATGTTTGCGCCTTTTTTCCCTTGCCCTTGATCGCCACACAGTACAGTGC
ACTGTACAGTGGAGGTTTTGGGGGGGTCTTAGATGGGAGCTAAAAGCGGCCTAGCGGTACACTAGTGGGA
TTGTATGGAGTGGCATGGAGCCTAGGTGGAGCCTGACAGGACGCACGACCGGCTAGCCCGTGACAGACGA
TGGGTGGCTCCTGTTGTCCACCGCGTACAAATGTTTGGGCCAAAGTCTTGTCAGCCTTGCTTGCGAACCT
AATTCCCAATTTTGTCACTTCGCACCCCCATTGATCGAGCCCTAACCCCTGCCCATCAGGCAATCCAATT
AAGCTCGCATTGTCTGCCTTGTTTAGTTTGGCTCCTGCCCGTTTCGGCGTCCACTTGCACAAACACAAAC
AAGCATTATATATAAGGCTCGTCTCTCCCTCCCAACCACACTCACTTTTTTGCCCGTCTTCCCTTGCTAA
CACAAAAGTCAAGAACACAAACAACCACCCCAACCCCCTTACACACAAGACATATCTACAGCAATGGGTA
AAAAGCCTGAACTCACCGCGACGTCTGTCGAGAAGTTTCTGATCGAAAAGTTCGACAGCGTCTCCGACCT
GATGCAGCTCTCGGAGGGCGAAGAATCTCGTGCTTTCAGCTTCGATGTAGGAGGGCGTGGATATGTCCTG
CGGGTAAATAGCTGCGCCGATGGTTTCTACAAAGATCGTTATGTTTATCGGCACTTTGCATCGGCCGCGC
TCCCGATTCCGGAAGTGCTTGACATTGGGGAATTCAGCGAGAGCCTGACCTATTGCATCTCCCGCCGTGC
ACAGGGTGTCACGTTGCAAGACCTGCCTGAAACCGAACTGCCCGCTGTTCTGCAGCCGGTCGCGGAGGCA
ATGGATGCCATTGCTGCGGCCGATCTTAGCCAGACGAGCGGGTTCGGCCCATTCGGACCGCAAGGAATCG
GTCAATACACTACATGGCGTGATTTCATATGCGCGATTGCTGATCCCCATGTGTATCACTGGCAAACTGT
GATGGACGACACCGTCAGTGCGTCCGTCGCGCAGGCTCTCGATGAGCTGATGCTTTGGGCCGAGGACTGC
CCCGAAGTCCGGCACCTCGTGCACGCGGATTTCGGCTCCAACAATGTCCTGACGGACAATGGCCGCATAA
CAGCGGTCATTGACTGGAGCGAGGCGATGTTCGGGGATTCCCAATACGAGGTCGCCAACATCTTCTTCTG
GAGGCCGTGGTTGGCTTGTATGGAGCAGCAGACGCGCTACTTCGAGCGGAGGCATCCGGAGCTTGCAGGA
TCGCCGCGGCTCCGGGCGTATATGCTCCGCATTGGTCTTGACCAACTCTATCAGAGCTTGGTTGACGGCA
ATTTCGATGATGCAGCTTGGGCGCAGGGTCGATGCGACGCAATCGTCCGATCCGGAGCCGGGACTGTCGG
GCGTACACAAATCGCCCGCAGAAGCGCGGCCGTCTGGACCGATGGCTGTGTAGAAGTACTCGCCGATAGT
GGAAACCGACGCCCCAGCACTCGTCCGAGGGCAAAGGAATAACCCCACGTTGCCGGTCTTGCCTCCTACT
ACCTGTCCATCAATGACGAGGTTCTCACCCCTGCCCAGGTCGAGGCTCTTATTACTGAGTCCAACACCGG
TGTTCTTCCCACCACCAACCTCAAGGGCTCTCCCAACGCTGTTGCCTACAACGGTGTTGGCATTTAGGCA
ATTAACAGATAGTTTGCCGGTGATAATTCTCTTAACCTCCCACACTCCTTTGACATAACGATTTATGTAA
CGAAACTGAAATTTGACCAGATATTGTTGTAAATAGAAAATCTGGCTTGTAGGTGGCAAAATCCCGTCTT
TGTTCATCAATTCCCTCTGTGACTACTCGTCATCCCTTTATGTTCGACTGTCGTATTTTTATTTTCCATA
CATACGCAAGTGAGATGCCCGTGTCCGAATTCATAACTTCGTATAATGTATGCTATACGAAGTTATGTGA
TATCAGATCCACTAGTGGCCTCCGAGCGTCGACAAGCATACAGCCCTCGGGTGGTTGTGTCGAAATACAA
CAGCCAGTCCTCCACGATCCAGCTCAGATAGCCCTGGGTGTTGAGATAGAGACAAGTCGAGCGAGATGTT
CTCAGTGGACTTGAGTTTGATGTTGTGAAAGATGGTTGGATTGAGAGCACAACTCCATAGAACATAGTAG
TCTCAGTCCATGAGCTAGGAGAGAATCTCCAGTGCTGATGTCATTTGAAGAAGAAGAGGAAGAAGAAGAC
AGATAGATCAACTCAGCCCCTTCCAGTTGCCGTACAATGACTCAACCAAATACGTTCAAGCCTGCTTTCA
AGCCTGCGTGCTCTTTCTGTCTCATTAGTTGAACGTAGATCATCTGAGAGAACTTGGCAGACCGTGCAAA
CACAAGGGCGAGACTGATAGGACACTTGATCTGATCCAAAATTTGACAGAGGAAAACTAGTTTTGAAGTT
ACTGAACGTTTCTTCTCCAATTGCTTCTAACATCGCGTGCATTCGCGGCCGCATTTAAATCCCCACTTCA
GAAGTTCCTATACTTTCTAGAGAATAGGAACTTCACTATAGAGTCGAATAAGGGCGACACCCCATAATTA
GCCCGGGCGAAAGGCCCAGTCTTTCGACTGAGCCTTTCGTTTTATTTGATGCCTGGCAGTTCCCTACTCT
CGCATGGGGAGTCCCCACACTACCATCGGCGCTACGGCGTTTCACTTCTGAGTTCGGCATGGGGTCAGGT
GGGACCACCGCGCTACTGCCGCCAGGCAAACAAGGGGTGTTATGAGCCATATTCAGGTATAAATGGGCTC
GCGATAATGTTCAGAATTGGTTAATTGGTTGTAACACTGACCCCTATTTGTTTATTTTTCTAAATACATT
CAAATATGTATCCGCTCATGAGACAATAACCCTGATAAATGCTTCAATAATATTGAAAAAGGAAGAATAT
GAGTATTCAACATTTCCGTGTCGCCCTTATTCCCTTTTTTGCGGCATTTTGCCTTCCTGTTTTTGCTCAC
CCAGAAACGCTGGTGAAAGTAAAAGATGCTGAAGATCAGTTGGGTGCACGAGTGGGTTACATCGAACTGG
ATCTCAACAGCGGTAAGATCCTTGAGAGTTTTCGCCCCGAAGAACGTTTTCCAATGATGAGCACTTTTAA
AGTTCTGCTATGTGGCGCGGTATTATCCCGTATTGACGCCGGGCAAGAGCAACTCGGTCGCCGCATACAC
TATTCTCAGAATGACTTGGTTGAGTACTCACCAGTCACAGAAAAGCATCTTACGGATGGCATGACAGTAA
GAGAATTATGCAGTGCTGCCATAACCATGAGTGATAACACTGCGGCCAACTTACTTCTGACAACGATCGG
AGGACCGAAGGAGCTAACCGCTTTTTTGCACAACATGGGGGATCATGTAACTCGCCTTGATCGTTGGGAA
CCGGAGCTGAATGAAGCCATACCAAACGACGAGCGTGACACCACGATGCCTGTAGCGATGGCAACAACGT
TGCGCAAACTATTAACTGGCGAACTACTTACTCTAGCTTCCCGGCAACAATTAATAGACTGGATGGAGGC
GGATAAAGTTGCAGGACCACTTCTGCGCTCGGCCCTTCCGGCTGGCTGGTTTATTGCTGATAAATCCGGA
GCCGGTGAGCGTGGTTCTCGCGGTATCATCGCAGCGCTGGGGCCAGATGGTAAGCCCTCCCGTATCGTAG
TTATCTACACGACGGGGAGTCAGGCAACTATGGATGAACGAAATAGACAGATCGCTGAGATAGGTGCCTC
ACTGATTAAGCATTGGTAAGCAGAGCATTACGCTGACTTGACGGGACGGCGCAAGCTCATGACCAAAATC
CCTTAACGTGAGTTACGCGCGCGTCGTTCCACTGAGCGTCAGACCCCGTAGAAAAGATCAAAGGATCTTC
TTGAGATCCTTTTTTTCTGCGCGTAATCTGCTGCTTGCAAACAAAAAAACCACCGCTACCAGCGGTGGTT
TGTTTGCCGGATCAAGAGCTACCAACTCTTTTTCCGAAGGTAACTGGCTTCAGCAGAGCGCAGATACCAA
ATACTGTTCTTCTAGTGTAGCCGTAGTTAGCCCACCACTTCAAGAACTCTGTAGCACCGCCTACATACCT
CGCTCTGCTAATCCTGTTACCAGTGGCTGCTGCCAGTGGCGATAAGTCGTGTCTTACCGGGTTGGACTCA
AGACGATAGTTACCGGATAAGGCGCAGCGGTCGGGCTGAACGGGGGGTTCGTGCACACAGCCCAGCTTGG
AGCGAACGACCTACACCGAACTGAGATACCTACAGCGTGAGCTATGAGAAAGCGCCACGCTTCCCGAAGG
GAGAAAGGCGGACAGGTATCCGGTAAGCGGCAGGGTCGGAACAGGAGAGCGCACGAGGGAGCTTCCAGGG
GGAAACGCCTGGTATCTTTATAGTCCTGTCGGGTTTCGCCACCTCTGACTTGAGCGTCGATTTTTGTGAT
GCTCGTCAGGGGGGCGGAGCCTATGGAAAAACGCCAGCAACGCGGCCTTTTTACGGTTCCTGGCCTTTTG
CTGGCCTTTTGCTCACATGTTCTTTCCTGCGTTATCCCCTGATTCTGTGGATAACCGTATTACCGCCTTT
GAGTGAGCTGATACCGCTCGCCGCAGCCGAACGACCGAGCGCAGCGAGTCAGTGAGCGAGGAAGCGGAAG
GCGAGAGTAGGGAACTGCCAGGCATCAAACTAAGCAGAAGGCCCCTGACGGATGGCCTTTTTGCGTTTCT
ACAAACTCTTTCTGTGTTGTAAAACGACGGCCAGTCTTAAGCTCGGGCCCCCTGGGCGGTTCTGATAACG
AGTAATCGTTAATCCGCAAATAACGTAAAAACCCGCTTCGGCGGGTTTTTTTATGGGGGGAGTTTAGGGA
AAGAGCATTTGTCAGAATATTTAAGGGCGCCTGTCACTTTGCTTGATATATGAGAATTATTTAACCTTAT
AAATGAGAAAAAAGCAACGCACTTTAAATAAGATACGTTGCTTTTTCGATTGATGAACACCTATAATTAA
ACTATTCATCTATTATTTATGATTTTTTGTATATACAATATTTCTAGTTTGTTAAAGAGAATTAAGAAAA
TAAATCTCGAAAATAATAAAGGGAAAATCAGTTTTTGATATCAAAATTATACATGTCAACGATAATACAA
AATATAATACAAACTATAAGATGTTATCAGTATTTATTATGCATTTAGAATAAATTTTGTGTCGCCCTTA
TTCGACTCACTATAGAAGTTCCTATTCTCTAGAAAGTATAGGAACTTCACTTCATTTTATTTAAATTTGC
GGCCGC
